Addgene plasmid #33004: pGCDNsam-Foxa2
Depositing lab: Atsushi Suzuki. Depositing organization: Kyushu University. Publication: Direct conversion of mouse fibroblasts to hepatocyte-like cells by defined factors. Sekiya S, Suzuki A. Nature. 2011 Jun 29;475(7356):390-3. doi: 10.1038/nature10263. PubMed 21716291.
Backbone
  Vector backbone: pGCDNsam
  Vector type: Retroviral
Growth in bacteria
  Bacterial resistance: Ampicillin, 100 μg/mL
  Growth temperature: 37°C
  Growth strain: DH5alpha
  Copy number: Unknown
Gene/Insert
  Gene/Insert name: forkhead box A2
  Species: M. musculus (mouse)
  Insert size (bp): 1380
  Entrez Gene: Foxa2 (a.k.a. HNF3-beta, HNF3beta, Hnf-3b, Hnf3b, Tcf-3b, Tcf3b)
Terms and licenses: Academic/Nonprofit Terms; Industry Terms: Not Available to Industry
How to cite: pGCDNsam-Foxa2 was a gift from Atsushi Suzuki (Addgene plasmid # 33004 ; http://n2t.net/addgene:33004 ; RRID:Addgene_33004)
