[The description below was written by a language model from this plasmid's Addgene catalogue record and the feature table of its GenBank file.]
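Description:
pGCDNsam-Foxa2 is a retroviral expression vector built on the pGCDNsam backbone and carrying the mouse forkhead box A2 gene (Foxa2, also known as HNF3-beta), recorded as a 1380 bp insert. It is propagated in E. coli under ampicillin selection; the copy number is listed as unknown, and the record names neither the origin of replication nor any selectable marker or reporter for mammalian cells. No epitope tags or fusion partners are recorded for the insert.

The promoter driving Foxa2 is not stated. In retroviral vectors of this general type, the transgene sits between long terminal repeats alongside a packaging signal, so that the vector RNA can be packaged into viral particles in a suitable packaging cell line and the cassette integrated into the genome of transduced cells. However, none of these elements are documented here. The associated sequence record covers only 1380 bp, matching the stated insert size rather than the whole plasmid, and it contains no annotated features beyond the source line, so the backbone architecture cannot be confirmed from it.

Foxa2 is a forkhead-family transcription factor associated with endoderm and liver development. The linked publication describes direct conversion of mouse fibroblasts into hepatocyte-like cells by defined factors, which indicates that this construct was made to deliver Foxa2 by retroviral transduction in that kind of lineage-reprogramming experiment. More generally, it would suit stable ectopic expression of mouse Foxa2 in dividing mammalian cells.
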