LOCUS       Exported 1380 bp ds-DNA linear SYN 20-MAY-2021
DEFINITION  synthetic linear DNA
ACCESSION   .
VERSION     .
KEYWORDS    pGCDNsam-Foxa2
SOURCE      synthetic DNA construct
  ORGANISM  synthetic DNA construct
REFERENCE   1 (bases 1 to 1380)
  AUTHORS   Sekiya S, Suzuki A
  TITLE     Direct conversion of mouse fibroblasts to hepatocyte-like cells by
            defined factors.
  JOURNAL   Nature. 2011 Jun 29;475(7356):390-3. doi: 10.1038/nature10263.
  PUBMED    21716291
REFERENCE   2 (bases 1 to 1380)
  AUTHORS   .
  TITLE     Direct Submission
  JOURNAL   Exported May 20, 2021 from SnapGene Server 1.1.58
            http://www.snapgene.com
FEATURES             Location/Qualifiers
     source          1..1380
                     /organism="synthetic DNA construct"
                     /mol_type="other DNA"
ORIGIN
        1 atgctgggag ccgtgaagat ggaagggcac gagccatccg actggagcag ctactacgcg
       61 gagcccgagg gctactcttc cgtgagcaac atgaacgccg gcctggggat gaatggcatg
      121 aacacataca tgagcatgtc cgcggctgcc atgggcggcg gttccggcaa catgagcgcg
      181 ggctccatga acatgtcatc ctatgtgggc gctggaatga gcccgtcgct agctggcatg
      241 tccccgggcg ccggcgccat ggcgggcatg agcggctcag ccggggcggc cggcgtggcg
      301 ggcatgggac ctcacctgag tccgagtctg agcccgctcg ggggacaggc ggccggggcc
      361 atgggtggcc ttgcccccta cgccaacatg aactcgatga gccccatgta cgggcaggcc
      421 ggcctgagcc gcgctcggga ccccaagaca taccgacgca gctacacaca cgccaaacct
      481 ccctactcgt acatctcgct catcaccatg gccatccagc agagccccaa caagatgctg
      541 acgctgagcg agatctatca gtggatcatg gacctcttcc ctttctaccg gcagaaccag
      601 cagcgctggc agaactccat ccgccactct ctctccttca acgactgctt tctcaaggtg
      661 ccccgctcgc cagacaagcc tggcaagggc tccttctgga ccctgcaccc agactcgggc
      721 aacatgttcg agaacggctg ctacctgcgc cgccagaagc gcttcaagtg tgagaagcaa
      781 ctggcactga aggaagccgc gggtgcggcc agtagcggag gcaagaagac cgctcctggg
      841 tcccaggcct ctcaggctca gctcggggag gccgcgggct cggcctccga gactccggcg
      901 ggcaccgagt ccccccattc cagcgcttct ccgtgtcagg agcacaagcg aggtggccta
      961 agcgagctaa agggagcacc tgcctctgcg ctgagtcctc ccgagccggc gccctcgcct
     1021 gggcagcagc agcaggctgc agcccacctg ctgggcccac ctcaccaccc aggcctgcca
     1081 ccagaggccc acctgaagcc cgagcaccat tacgccttca accacccctt ctctatcaac
     1141 aacctcatgt cgtccgagca gcaacatcac cacagccacc accaccatca gccccacaaa
     1201 atggacctca aggcctacga acaggtcatg cactacccag ggggctatgg ttcccccatg
     1261 ccaggcagct tggccatggg cccagtcacg aacaaagcgg gcctggatgc ctcgcccctg
     1321 gctgcagaca cttcctacta ccaaggagtg tactccaggc ctattatgaa ctcatcctaa
//
