>Addgene plasmid #33004 | pGCDNsam-Foxa2 | addgene partial sequence | sequence record 43784 | pLXSN-5
CTCTGGCGCCGGAATTCGCGGCCGTGACAAGAGTTACTAACAGCCCCTCTCTCCAAGCTCACTTACAGGC
TCTCTACTTAGTCCAGCACGAAGTCTGGAGACCTCTGGCGGCAGCCTACCAAGAACAACTGGACCGACCG
GTGGTACCTCACCCTTACCGAGTCGGCGACACAGTGTGGGTCCGCCGACACCAGACTAAGAACCTAGAAC
CTCGCTGGAAAGGACCTTACACAGTCCTGCTGACCACCCCCACCGCCCTCAAAGTAGACGGCATCGCAGC
TTGGATACACGCCGCCCACGTGAAGGCTGCCGACCCCGGGGGTGGACCATCCTCTAGACTGACGCGGCCG
CGAATTCACTAGTGATTGTATGCTGGGAGCCGTGAAGATGGAAGGGCACGAGCCATCCGACTGGAGCAGC
TACTACGCGGAGCCGGAGGGCTACTCTTCCGTGAGCAACATGAACGCCGGCCTGGGGATGAATGGCATGA
ACACATACATGAGCATGTCCGCGGCTGCCATGGGCGGCGGTTCCGGCAACATGAGCGCGGGCTCCATGAA
CATGTCATCCTATGTGGGCGCTGGAATGAGCCCGTCGCTAGCTGGCATGTCCCCGGGCGCCGGCGCCATG
GCGGGCATGAGCGGCTCAGCCGGGGCGGCCGGCGTGGCGGGCATGGGACCTCACCTGAGTCCGAGTCTGA
GCCCGCTCGGGGGACAGGCGGCCGGGGCCATGGGTGGCCTTGCCCCCTACGCCAACATGAACTCGATGAG
CCCCATGTACGGGCAGGCCGGCCTGAGCCGCGCTCGGGACCCCAAGACATACCGACGCAGCTACACACAC
GCCAAACCTC
